>Addgene plasmid #153610 | pGBW-m4252902 | addgene full sequence | sequence record 300397 | Ginkgo NGS Result
CACCATGTTCCACTTGGTGGATTTTCAGGTCACGATCGCAGAAATACTGCTAATTATCATGCGAACCTTC
AAGGTTAGCATTTGGAACCTGGACTACATCATTAATCTCATCATAAAAAACCTTAGTAAGTCTTTAACTG
AGAATAAATATTCCCAACTGGATGAGGAACAGCCAATGGAGATTGACGAAAACCTTTACTTTCAGTCGTA
CCCCTATGACGTACCAGATTATGCGTAAGGATCCGCAGGCCTCTGCTAGCTTGACTGACTGAGATACAGC
GTACCTTCAGCTCACAGACATGATAAGATACATTGATGAGTTTGGACAAACCACAACTAGAATGCAGTGA
AAAAAATGCTTTATTTGTGAAATTTGTGATGCTATTGCTTTATTTGTAACCATTATAAGCTGCAATAAAC
AAGTTAACAACAACAATTGCATTCATTTTATGTTTCAGGTTCAGGGGGAGGTGTGGGAGGTTTTTTAAAG
CAAGTAAAACCTCTACAAATGTGGTATTGGCCCATCTCTATCGGTATCGTAGCATAACCCCTTGGGGCCT
CTAAACGGGTCTTGAGGGGTTTTTTGTGCCCCTCGGGCCGGATTGCTATCTACCGGCATTGGCGCAGAAA
AAAATGCCTGATGCGACGCTGCGCGTCTTATACTCCCACATATGCCAGATTCAGCAACGGATACGGCTTC
CCCAACTTGCCCACTTCCATACGTGTCCTCCTTACCAGAAATTTATCCTTAAGGTCGTCAGCTATCCTGC
AGGCGATCTCTCGATTTCGATCAAGACATTCCTTTAATGGTCTTTTCTGGACACCACTAGGGGTCAGAAG
TAGTTCATCAAACTTTCTTCCCTCCCTAATCTCATTGGTTACCTTGGGCTATCGAAACTTAATTAACCAG
TCAAGTCAGCTACTTGGCGAGATCGACTTGTCTGGGTTTCGACTACGCTCAGAATTGCGTCAGTCAAGTT
CGATCTGGTCCTTGCTATTGCACCCGTTCTCCGATTACGAGTTTCATTTAAATCATGTGAGCAAAAGGCC
AGCAAAAGGCCAGGAACCGTAAAAAGGCCGCGTTGCTGGCGTTTTTCCATAGGCTCCGCCCCCCTGACGA
GCATCACAAAAATCGACGCTCAAGTCAGAGGTGGCGAAACCCGACAGGACTATAAAGATACCAGGCGTTT
CCCCCTGGAAGCTCCCTCGTGCGCTCTCCTGTTCCGACCCTGCCGCTTACCGGATACCTGTCCGCCTTTC
TCCCTTCGGGAAGCGTGGCGCTTTCTCATAGCTCACGCTGTAGGTATCTCAGTTCGGTGTAGGTCGTTCG
CTCCAAGCTGGGCTGTGTGCACGAACCCCCCGTTCAGCCCGACCGCTGCGCCTTATCCGGTAACTATCGT
CTTGAGTCCAACCCGGTAAGACACGACTTATCGCCACTGGCAGCAGCCACTGGTAACAGGATTAGCAGAG
CGAGGTATGTAGGCGGTGCTACAGAGTTCTTGAAGTGGTGGCCTAACTACGGCTACACTAGAAGAACAGT
ATTTGGTATCTGCGCTCTGCTGAAGCCAGTTACCTTCGGAAAAAGAGTTGGTAGCTCTTGATCCGGCAAA
CAAACCACCGCTGGTAGCGGTGGTTTTTTTGTTTGCAAGCAGCAGATTACGCGCAGAAAAAAAGGATCTC
AAGAAGATCCTTTGATCTTTTCTACGGGGTCTGACGCTCAGTGGAACGAAAACTCACGTTAAGGGATTTT
GGTCATGAGATTATCAAAAAGGATCTTCACCTAGATCCTTTTAAATTAAAAATGAAGTTTTAAATCAATC
TAAAGTATATATGAGTAAACTTGGTCTGACAGTTACCAATGCTTAATCAGTGAGGCACCTATCTCAGCGA
TCTGTCTATTTCGTTCATCCATAGTTGCATTTAAATTTCCGAACTCTCCAAGGCCCTCGTCGGAAAATCT
TCAAACCTTTCGTCCGATCCATCTTGCAGGCTACCTCTCGAACGAACTATCGCAAGTCTCTTGGCCGGCC
TTGCGCCTTGGCTATTGCTTGGCAGCGCCTATCGCCAGGTATTACTCCAATCCCGAATATCCGAGATCGG
GATCACCCGAGAGAAGTTCAACCTACATCCTCAATCCCGATCTATCCGAGATCCGAGGAATATCGAAATC
GGGGCGCGCCTGGCCTCCGCGCCGGGTTTTGGCGCCTCCCGCGGGCGCCCCCCTCGTCACGGCGAGCGCT
GCCACGTCAGACGAAGGGCGCAGGAGCGTCCTGATCCTTCCGCCCGGACGCTCAGGACAGCGGCCCGCTG
CTCATAAGACTCGGCCTTAGAACCCCAGTATCAGCAGAAGGACATTTTAGGACGGGACTTGGGTGACTCT
AGGGCACTGGTTTTCTTTCCAGAGAGCGGAACAGGCGAGGAAAAGTAGTCCCTTCTCGGCGATTCTGCGG
AGGGATCTCCGTGGGGCGGTGAACGCCGATGATTATATAAGGACGCGCCGGGTGTGGCACAGCTAGTTCC
GTCGCAGCCGGGATTTGGGTCGCGGTTCTTGTTTGTGGATCGCTGTGATCGTCACTTGGTGAGTAGCGGG
CTGCTGGGCTGGCCGGGGCTTTCGTGGCCGCCGGGCCGCTCGGTGGGACGGAAGCGTGTGGAGAGACCGC
CAAGGGCTGTAGTCTGGGTCCGCGAGCAAGGTTGCCCTGAACTGGGGGTTGGGGGGAGCGCAGCAAAATG
GCGGCTGTTCCCGAGTCTTGAATGGAAGACGCTTGTGAGGCGGGCTGTGAGGTCGTTGAAACAAGGTGGG
GGGCATGGTGGGCGGCAAGAACCCAAGGTCTTGAGCCCTTCGCTAATGCGGGAAAGCTCTTATTCGGGTG
AGATGGGCTGGGCACCATCTGGGGACCCTGACGTGAAGTTTGTCACTGACTGGAGAACTCGGTTTGTCGT
CTGTTGCGGGGGCGGCAGTTATGGCGGTGCCGTTGGGCAGTGCACCCGTACCTTTGGGAGCGCGCGCCCT
CGTCGTGTCGTGACGTCACCCGTTCTGTTGGCTTATAATGCAGGGTGGGGCCACCAGCCGGTAGGTGTGC
GGTAGGCTTTTCTCCGTCGCAGGACGCAGGGTTCGGGCCTAGGGTAGGCTCTCCTGAATCGACAGGCGCC
GGACCTCTGGTGAGGGGAGGGATAAGTGAGGCGTCAGTTTCTTTGGTCGGTTTTATGTACCTATCTTCTT
AAGTAGCTGAAGCTCCGGTTTTGAACTATGCGCTCGGGGTTGGCGAGTGTGTTTTGTGAAGTTTTTTAGG
CACCTTTTGAAATGTAATCATTTGGGTCAATATGTAATTTTCAGTGTTAGACTTGTAAATTGTCCGCTAA
ATTCTGGCCGTTTTTGGCTTTTTTGTTAGACAACATGGGTAAAAAGCCTGAACTCACCGCGACGTCTGTC
GAGAAGTTTCTGATCGAAAAGTTCGACAGCGTCTCCGACCTGATGCAGCTCTCGGAGGGCGAAGAATCTC
GTGCTTTCAGCTTCGATGTAGGAGGGCGTGGATATGTCCTGCGGGTAAATAGCTGCGCCGATGGTTTCTA
CAAAGATCGTTATGTTTATCGGCACTTTGCATCCGCCGCGCTCCCGATTCCGGAAGTGCTTGACATTGGG
GAGTTCAGCGAGAGCCTGACCTATTGCATCTCCCGCCGTGCACAGGGTGTCACGTTGCAAGACCTGCCTG
AAACCGAACTGCCCGCTGTTCTGCAGCCGGTCGCGGAGGCAATGGATGCCATCGCTGCCGCCGATCTTAG
CCAGACGAGCGGGTTCGGCCCATTCGGACCGCAAGGAATCGGTCAATACACTACATGGCGTGATTTCATA
TGCGCGATTGCTGATCCCCATGTGTATCACTGGCAAACTGTGATGGACGACACCGTCAGTGCGTCCGTCG
CGCAGGCTCTCGATGAGCTGATGCTTTGGGCCGAGGACTGCCCCGAAGTCCGGCACCTCGTGCACGCGGA
TTTCGGCTCCAACAATGTCCTGACGGACAATGGCCGCATAACAGCGGTCATTGACTGGAGCGAGGCGATG
TTCGGGGATTCCCAATACGAGGTCGCCAACATCTTCTTCTGGAGGCCGTGGTTGGCTTGTATGGAGCAGC
AGACGCGCTACTTCGAGCGGAGGCATCCGGAGCTTGCAGGATCGCCCCGGCTCCGGGCGTATATGCTCCG
CATTGGTCTTGACCAACTCTATCAGAGCTTGGTTGACGGCAATTTCGATGATGCAGCTTGGGCGCAGGGT
CGATGCGACGCAATCGTCCGATCCGGAGCCGGGACTGTCGGGCGTACACAAATCGCCCGCAGAAGCGCCG
CCGTCTGGACCGATGGCTGTGTAGAAGTACTCGCCGATAGTGGAAACCGACGCCCCAGCACTCGTCCGAG
GGCAAAGGAATAAGCTAGTATGTAAGCCTAGTCTTAGATAATAAAATCGCTATCCATCGAAGATGGATGT
GTGTTGGTTTTTTGTGTGTGTAACGCTAGGCGCGCCTGGTGTACCGAGAACGATCCTCTCAGTGCGAGTC
TCGACGATCCATATCGTTGCTTGGCAGTCAGCCAGTCGGAATCCAGCTTGGGACCCAGGAAGTCCAATCG
TCAGATATTGTACTCAAGCCTGGTCACGGCAGCGTACCGATCTGTTTAAACCTAGATATTGATAGTCTGA
TCGGTCAACGTATAATCGAGTCCTAGCTTTTGCAAACATCTATCAAGAGACAGGATCAGCAGGAGGCTTT
CGCATGAGTATTCAACATTTCCGTGTCGCCCTTATTCCCTTTTTTGCGGCATTTTGCCTTCCTGTTTTTG
CTCACCCAGAAACGCTGGTGAAAGTAAAAGATGCTGAAGATCAGTTGGGTGCGCGAGTGGGTTACATCGA
ACTGGATCTCAACAGCGGTAAGATCCTTGAGAGTTTTCGCCCCGAAGAACGCTTTCCAATGATGAGCACT
TTTAAAGTTCTGCTATGTGGCGCGGTATTATCCCGTATTGACGCCGGGCAAGAGCAACTCGGTCGCCGCA
TACACTATTCTCAGAATGACTTGGTTGAGTATTCACCAGTCACAGAAAAGCATCTTACGGATGGCATGAC
AGTAAGAGAATTATGCAGTGCTGCCATAACCATGAGTGATAACACTGCGGCCAACTTACTTCTGACAACG
ATTGGAGGACCGAAGGAGCTAACCGCTTTTTTGCACAACATGGGGGATCATGTAACTCGCCTTGATCGTT
GGGAACCGGAGCTGAATGAAGCCATACCAAACGACGAGCGTGACACCACGATGCCTGTAGCAATGGCAAC
AACCTTGCGTAAACTATTAACTGGCGAACTACTTACTCTAGCTTCCCGGCAACAGTTGATAGACTGGATG
GAGGCGGATAAAGTTGCAGGACCACTTCTGCGCTCGGCCCTTCCGGCTGGCTGGTTTATTGCTGATAAAT
CTGGAGCCGGTGAGCGTGGGTCTCGCGGTATCATTGCAGCACTGGGGCCAGATGGTAAGCCCTCCCGTAT
CGTAGTTATCTACACGACGGGGAGTCAGGCAACTATGGATGAACGAAATAGACAGATCGCTGAGATAGGT
GCCTCACTGATTAAGCATTGGTAACCGATTCTAGGTGCATTGGCGCAGAAAAAAATGCCTGATGCGACGC
TGCGCGTCTTATACTCCCACATATGCCAGATTCAGCAACGGATACGGCTTCCCCAACTTGCCCACTTCCA
TACGTGTCCTCCTTACCAGAAATTTATCCTTAAGATCCCGAATCGTTTAAACTCGACTCTGGCTCTATCG
AATCTCCGTCGTTTCGAGCTTACGCGAACAGCCGTGGCGCTCATTTGCTCGTCGGGCATCGAATCTCGTC
AGCTATCGTCAGCTTACCTTTTTGGCAGCGATCGCGGCTCCCGACATCTTGGACCATTAGCTCCACAGGT
ATCTTCTTCCCTCTAGTGGTCATAACAGCAGCTTCAGCTACCTCTCAATTCAAAAAACCCCTCAAGACCC
GTTTAGAGGCCCCAAGGGGTTATGCTATCAATCGTTGCGTTACACACACAAAAAACCAACACACATCCAT
CTTCGATGGATAGCGATTTTATTATCTAACTGCTGATCGAGTGTAGCCAGATCTAGTAATCAATTACGGG
GTCATTAGTTCATAGCCCATATATGGAGTTCCGCGTTACATAACTTACGGTAAATGGCCCGCCTGGCTGA
CCGCCCAACGACCCCCGCCCATTGACGTCAATAATGACGTATGTTCCCATAGTAACGCCAATAGGGACTT
TCCATTGACGTCAATGGGTGGAGTATTTACGGTAAACTGCCCACTTGGCAGTACATCAAGTGTATCATAT
GCCAAGTACGCCCCCTATTGACGTCAATGACGGTAAATGGCCCGCCTGGCATTATGCCCAGTACATGACC
TTATGGGACTTTCCTACTTGGCAGTACATCTACGTATTAGTCATCGCTATTACCATGCTGATGCGGTTTT
GGCAGTACATCAATGGGCGTGGATAGCGGTTTGACTCACGGGGATTTCCAAGTCTCCACCCCATTGACGT
CAATGGGAGTTTGTTTTGGCACCAAAATCAACGGGACTTTCCAAAATGTCGTAACAACTCCGCCCCATTG
ACGCAAATGGGCGGTAGGCGTGTACGGTGGGAGGTCTATATAAGCAGAGCTGGTTTAGTGAACCGTCAGA
TCAGATCTTTGTCGATCCTACCATCCACTCGACACACCCGCCAGCGGCCGC
Features (pLannotate 1.2.2; 19 found; start..end, strand, type, name):
      5..187     +  CDS            NS6_SARS2: Experimental evidence at protein level: Swiss-Prot protein existence level 1. Disrupts cell nuclear import complex formation by tethering karyopherin alpha 2 and karyopherin beta 1 to the membrane. Retention of import factors at the ER/Golgi membrane leads to a loss of transport into the nucleus. Thereby prevents STAT1 nuclear translocation in response to interferon signaling, thus blocking the expression of interferon stimulated genes (ISGs) that display multiple antiviral activities (PubMed:33097660). Suppresses IFN-beta production possibly by blocking IRF3 nuclear translocation (PubMed:3297
    304..425     -  polyA_signal   SV40 poly(A) signal: SV40 polyadenylation signal
    448..517     -  CDS            large T antigen (fragment): large T antigen from SV40 (simian virus 40)
    540..586     +  terminator     T7 terminator: transcription terminator for bacteriophage T7 RNA polymerase
    616..752     +  terminator     rrnG terminator: transcription terminator from the E. coli ribosomal RNA rrnG operon (Albrechtsen et al., 1991)
    797..868     +  misc_feature   3' β-globin insulator: insulator downstream of the human β-globin locus (Farrell et al., 2002)
   1094..1682    -  rep_origin     ori: high-copy-number ColE1/pMB1/pBR322/pUC origin of replication
   1854..1918    -  CDS            bla(M) (fragment): β-lactamase lacking the signal sequence; bla(M); allows cytosolic expression of β-lactamase
   2182..3391    +  promoter       UbC promoter: human ubiquitin C promoter
   3401..4422    +  CDS            HygR (fragment): hygromycin B phosphotransferase confers resistance to hygromycin
   4450..4498    +  polyA_signal   poly(A) signal: synthetic polyadenylation signal
   4764..5624    +  CDS            AmpR: β-lactamase; bla; confers resistance to ampicillin, carbenicillin, and related antibiotics
   5637..5773    +  terminator     rrnG terminator: transcription terminator from the E. coli ribosomal RNA rrnG operon (Albrechtsen et al., 1991)
   5925..5996    +  misc_feature   5' β-globin insulator: insulator upstream of the human β-globin locus (Farrell et al., 2002)
   6001..6047    -  terminator     T7 terminator: transcription terminator for bacteriophage T7 RNA polymerase
   6065..6113    -  polyA_signal   poly(A) signal: synthetic polyadenylation signal
   6194..6497    +  enhancer       CMV enhancer: human cytomegalovirus immediate early enhancer
   6570..6587    -  promoter       CMV promoter (fragment): human cytomegalovirus (CMV) immediate early promoter
   6650..6701    +  promoter       CMVd2 promoter: truncated human cytomegalovirus (CMV) immediate early promoter that yields moderately reduced expression relative to the full-length promoter
