[The description below was written by a language model from this plasmid's Addgene catalogue record and pLannotate feature annotations shown in this document.]
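Description:
pGBW-m4252902 is a mammalian expression plasmid carrying the wild-type ORF6 coding sequence of SARS-CoV-2, built on a pTwist_CMV_Hygro_6 backbone from which an AarI site has been removed. It is propagated in E. coli as a high-copy plasmid through a ColE1/pUC-type origin and selected with ampicillin via a full-length β-lactamase gene. For selection in mammalian cells, a separate cassette places a hygromycin B phosphotransferase gene under the human ubiquitin C promoter, followed by a synthetic polyadenylation signal.

The small ORF6 insert is driven by the CMV immediate-early enhancer and promoter. In the circular sequence record these lie at the end of the numbering, directly upstream of the ORF at the start. The catalogue entry lists a TEV-cleavable HA tag supplied by the backbone at the C terminus of the protein, which would allow detection or pull-down with anti-HA reagents, although the feature table does not annotate the TEV site or HA epitope separately. An SV40 polyadenylation signal lies just downstream of the ORF but is annotated on the reverse strand. The expression unit and the selection cassettes are bracketed by bacterial and T7 transcription terminators, additional synthetic poly(A) signals, and 5' and 3' β-globin insulator elements, an arrangement that should limit transcriptional read-through and interference between modules.

According to the annotation, ORF6 interferes with nuclear import by tethering karyopherins at ER/Golgi membranes. This blocks STAT1 nuclear translocation and so suppresses interferon-stimulated gene expression. The plasmid suits transient expression or hygromycin-selected stable expression of tagged ORF6 in mammalian cells, for example to study the protein's function.
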