Addgene plasmid #153610: pGBW-m4252902
Purpose: Mammalian expression plasmid for SARS-CoV-2 ORF6 protein
Depositing lab: Ginkgo Bioworks & Benjie Chen. Depositing organization: Ginkgo Bioworks.
Backbone
  Vector backbone: pTwist_CMV_Hygro_6 with AarI site removed
  Backbone size w/o insert (bp): 6525
  Vector type: Mammalian Expression
  Selectable markers: Hygromycin
Growth in bacteria
  Bacterial resistance: Ampicillin, 100 μg/mL
  Growth temperature: 37°C
  Growth strain: DH5alpha
  Copy number: High Copy
Gene/Insert
  Gene/Insert name: SARS-CoV-2 ORF6 protein
  Species: Severe acute respiratory syndrome coronavirus 2
  Insert size (bp): 179
  Mutation: wt
  Entrez Gene: ORF6 (a.k.a. GU280_gp06)
  Promoter: CMV
  Tag / fusion protein: Cleavable TEV;HA (C terminal on backbone)
  Cloning method: Unknown
Resource information
  A portion of this plasmid was derived from a plasmid made by: GinkgoBioworks
Depositor comments: NCBI reference sequence: 43740572
How to cite: pGBW-m4252902 was a gift from Ginkgo Bioworks & Benjie Chen (Addgene plasmid # 153610 ; http://n2t.net/addgene:153610 ; RRID:Addgene_153610)
